>Addgene plasmid #60187 | DYSF-Exon32-del | depositor full sequence | sequence record 96282 | DYSF-Exon32-del sequence 8596 bps
TCGCGCGTTTCGGTGATGACGGTGAAAACCTCTGACACATGCAGCTCCCGGAGACGGTCACAGCTTGTCT
GTAAGCGGATGCCGGGAGCAGACAAGCCCGTCAGGGCGCGTCAGCGGGTGTTGGCGGGTGTCGGGGCTGG
CTTAACTATGCGGCATCAGAGCAGATTGTACTGAGAGTGCACGAATTCGATATCGTTAACGGTACCACTA
GTACGCGTATGCTGAGGGTCTTCATCCTCTATGCCGAGAACGTCCACACACCCGACACCGACATCAGCGA
TGCCTACTGCTCCGCGGTGTTTGCAGGGGTGAAGAAGAGAACCAAAGTCATCAAGAACAGCGTGAACCCT
GTATGGAATGAGGGATTTGAATGGGACCTCAAGGGCATCCCCCTGGACCAGGGCTCTGAGCTTCATGTGG
TGGTCAAAGACCATGAGACGATGGGGAGGAACAGGTTCCTGGGGGAAGCCAAGGTCCCACTCCGAGAGGT
CCTCGCCACCCCTAGTCTGTCCGCCAGCTTCAATGCCCCCCTGCTGGACACCAAGAAGCAGCCCACAGGG
GCCTCGCTGGTCCTGCAGGTGTCCTACACACCGCTGCCTGGAGCTGTGCCCCTGTTCCCGCCCCCTACTC
CTCTGGAGCCCTCCCCGACTCTGCCTGACCTGGATGTAGTGGCAGACACAGGAGGAGAGGAAGACACAGA
GGACCAGGGACTCACTGGAGATGAGGCGGAGCCATTCCTGGATCAAAGCGGAGGCCCGGGGGCTCCCACC
ACCCCAAGGAAACTACCTTCACGTCCTCCGCCCCACTACCCCGGGATCAAAAGAAAGCGAAGTGCGCCTA
CATCTAGAAAGCTGCTGTCAGACAAACCGCAGGATTTCCAGATCAGGGTCCAGGTGATCGAGGGGCGCCA
GCTGCCGGGGGTGAACATCAAGCCTGTGGTCAAGGTTACCGCTGCAGGGCAGACCAAGCGGACGCGGATC
CACAAGGGAAACAGCCCACTCTTCAATGAGACTCTTTTCTTCAACTTGTTTGACTCTCCTGGGGAGCTGT
TTGATGAGCCCATCTTTATCACGGTGGTAGACTCTCGTTCTCTCAGGACAGATGCTCTCCTCGGGGAGTT
CCGGATGGACGTGGGCACCATTTACAGAGAGCCCCGGCACGCCTATCTCAGGAAGTGGCTGCTGCTCTCA
GACCCTGATGACTTCTCTGCTGGGGCCAGAGGCTACCTGAAAACAAGCCTTTGTGTGCTGGGGCCTGGGG
ACGAAGCGCCTCTGGAGAGAAAAGACCCCTCTGAAGACAAGGAGGACATTGAAAGCAACCTGCTCCGGCC
CACAGGCGTAGCCCTGCGAGGAGCCCACTTCTGCCTGAAGGTCTTCCGGGCCGAGGACTTGCCGCAGATG
GACGATGCCGTGATGGACAACGTGAAACAGATCTTTGGCTTCGAGAGTAACAAGAAGAACTTGGTGGACC
CCTTTGTGGAGGTCAGCTTTGCGGGGAAAATGCTGTGCAGCAAGATCTTGGAGAAGACGGCCAACCCTCA
GTGGAACCAGAACATCACACTGCCTGCCATGTTTCCCTCCATGTGCGAAAAAATGAGGATTCGTATCATA
GACTGGGACCGCCTGACTCACAATGACATCGTGGCTACCACCTACCTGAGTATGTCGAAAATCTCTGCCC
CTGGAGGAGAAATAGAAGAGGAGCCTGCAGGTGCTGTCAAGCCTTCGAAAGCCTCAGACTTGGATGACTA
CCTGGGCTTCCTCCCCACTTTTGGGCCCTGCTACATCAACCTCTATGGCAGTCCCAGAGAGTTCACAGGC
TTCCCAGACCCCTACACAGAGCTCAACACAGGCAAGGGGGAAGGTGTGGCTTATCGTGGCCGGCTTCTGC
TCTCCCTGGAGACCAAGCTGGTGGAGCACAGTGAACAGAAGGTGGAGGACCTTCCTGCGGATGACATCCT
CCGGGTGGAGAAGTACCTTAGGAGGCGCAAGTACTCCCTGTTTGCGGCCTTCTACTCAGCCACCATGCTG
CAGGATGTGGATGATGCCATCCAGTTTGAGGTCAGCATCGGGAACTACGGGAACAAGTTCGACATGACCT
GCCTGCCGCTGGCCTCCACCACTCAGTACAGCCGTGCAGTCTTTGACGGGTGCCACTACTACTACCTACC
CTGGGGTAACGTGAAACCTGTGGTGGTGCTGTCATCCTACTGGGAGGACATCAGCCATAGAATCGAGACT
CAGAACCAGCTGCTTGGGATTGCTGACCGGCTGGAAGCTGGCCTGGAGCAGGTCCACCTGGCCCTGAAGG
CGCAGTGCTCCACGGAGGACGTGGACTCGCTGGTGGCTCAGCTGACGGATGAGCTCATCGCAGGCTGCAG
CCAGCCTCTGGGTGACATCCATGAGACACCCTCTGCCACCCACCTGGACCAGTACCTGTACCAGCTGCGC
ACCCATCACCTGAGCCAAATCACTGAGGCTGCCCTGGCCCTGAAGCTCGGCCACAGTGAGCTCCCTGCAG
CTCTGGAGCAGGCGGAGGACTGGCTCCTGCGTCTGCGTGCCCTGGCAGAGGAGCCCCAGAACAGCCTGCC
GGACATCGTCATCTGGATGCTGCAGGGAGACAAGCGTGTGGCATACCAGCGGGTGCCCGCCCACCAAGTC
CTCTTCTCCCGGCGGGGTGCCAACTACTGTGGCAAGAATTGTGGGAAGCTACAGACAATCTTTCTGAAAT
ATCCGATGGAGAAGGTGCCTGGCGCCCGGATGCCAGTGCAGATACGGGTCAAGCTGTGGTTTGGGCTCTC
TGTGGATGAGAAGGAGTTCAACCAGTTTGCTGAGGGGAAGCTGTCTGTCTTTGCTGAAACCTATGAGAAC
GAGACTAAGTTGGCCCTTGTTGGGAACTGGGGCACAACGGGCCTCACCTACCCCAAGTTTTCTGACGTCA
CGGGCAAGATCAAGCTACCCAAGGACAGCTTCCGCCCCTCGGCCGGCTGGACCTGGGCTGGAGATTGGTT
CGTGTGTCCGGAGAAGACTCTGCTCCATGACATGGACGCCGGTCACCTGAGCTTCGTGGAAGAGGTGTTT
GAGAACCAGACCCGGCTTCCCGGAGGCCAGTGGATCTACATGAGTGACAACTACACCGATGTGAACGGGG
AGAAGGTGCTTCCCAAGGATGACATTGAGTGCCCACTGGGCTGGAAGTGGGAAGATGAGGAATGGTCCAC
AGACCTCAACCGGGCTGTCGATGAGCAAGGCTGGGAGTATAGCATCACCATCCCCCCGGAGCGGAAGCCG
AAGCACTGGGTCCCTGCTGAGAAGATGTACTACACACACCGACGGCGGCGCTGGGTGCGCCTGCGCAGGA
GGGATCTCAGCCAAATGGAAGCACTGAAAAGGCACAGGCAGGCGGAGGCGGAGGGCGAGGGCTGGGAGTA
CGCCTCTCTTTTTGGCTGGAAGTTCCACCTCGAGTACCGCAAGACAGATGCCTTCCGCCGCCGCCGCTGG
CGCCGTCGCATGGAGCCACTGGAGAAGACGGGGCCTGCAGCTGTGTTTGCCCTTGAGGGGGCCCTGGGCG
GCGTGATGGATGACAAGAGTGAAGATTCCATGTCCGTCTCCACCTTGAGCTTCGGTGTGAACAGACCCAC
GATTTCCTGCATATTCGACTATCCCTATGCCATCGTCTCCTTCCTGCACCAGAGCCAGAAGACGGTGGTG
GTGAAGAACACCCTTAACCCCACCTGGGACCAGACGCTCATCTTCTACGAGATCGAGATCTTTGGCGAGC
CGGCCACAGTTGCTGAGCAACCGCCCAGCATTGTGGTGGAGCTGTACGACCATGACACTTATGGTGCAGA
CGAGTTTATGGGTCGCTGCATCTGTCAACCGAGTCTGGAACGGATGCCACGGCTGGCCTGGTTCCCACTG
ACGAGGGGCAGCCAGCCGTCGGGGGAGCTGCTGGCCTCTTTTGAGCTCATCCAGAGAGAGAAGCCGGCCA
TCCACCATATTCCTGGTTTTGAGGTGCAGGAGACATCAAGGATCCTGGATGAGTCTGAGGACACAGACCT
GCCCTACCCACCACCCCAGAGGGAGGCCAACATCTACATGGTTCCTCAGAACATCAAGCCAGCGCTCCAG
CGTACCGCCATCGAGATCCTGGCATGGGGCCTGCGGAACATGAAGAGTTACCAGCTGGCCAACATCTCCT
CCCCCAGCCTCGTGGTAGAGTGTGGGGGCCAGACGGTGCAGTCCTGTGTCATCAGGAACCTCCGGAAGAA
CCCCAACTTTGACATCTGCACCCTCTTCATGGAAGTGATGCTGCCCAGGGAGGAGCTCTACTGCCCCCCC
ATCACCGTCAAGGTCATCGATAACCGCCAGTTTGGCCGCCGGCCTGTGGTGGGCCAGTGTACCATCCGCT
CCCTGGAGAGCTTCCTGTGTGACCCCTACTCGGCGGAGAGTCCATCCCCACAGGGTGGCCCAGACGATGT
GAGCCTACTCAGTCCTGGGGAAGACGTGCTCATCGACATTGATGACAAGGAGCCCCTCATCCCCATCCAG
GAGGAAGAGTTCATCGATTGGTGGAGCAAATTCTTTGCCTCCATAGGGGAGAGGGAAAAGTGCGGCTCCT
ACCTGGAGAAGGATTTTGACACCCTGAAGGTCTATGACACACAGCTGGAGAATGTGGAGGCCTTTGAGGG
CCTGTCTGACTTTTGTAACACCTTCAAGCTGTACCGGGGCAAGACGCAGGAGGAGACAGAAGATCCATCT
GTGATTGGTGAATTTAAGGGCCTCTTCAAAATTTATCCCCTCCCAGAAGACCCAGCCATCCCCATGCCCC
CAAGACAGTTCCACCAGCTGGCCGCCCAGGGACCCCAGGAGTGCTTGGTCCGTATCTACATTGTCCGAGC
ATTTGGCCTGCAGCCCAAGGACCCCAATGGAAAGTGTGATCCTTACATCAAGATCTCCATAGGGAAGAAA
TCAGTGAGTGACCAGGATAACTACATCCCCTGCACGCTGGAGCCCGTATTTGGAAAGATGTTCGAGCTGA
CCTGCACTCTGCCTCTGGAGAAGGACCTAAAGATCACTCTCTATGACTATGACCTCCTCTCCAAGGACGA
AAAGATCGGTGAGACGGTCGTCGACCTGGAGAACAGGCTGCTGTCCAAGTTTGGGGCTCGCTGTGGACTC
CCACAGACCTACTGTGTCTCTGGACCGAACCAGTGGCGGGACCAGCTCCGCCCCTCCCAGCTCCTCCACC
TCTTCTGCCAGCAGCATAGAGTCAAGGCACCTGTGTACCGGACAGACCGTGTAATGTTTCAGGATAAAGA
ATATTCCATTGAAGAGATAGAGGCTGGCAGGATCCCAAACCCACACCTGGGCCCAGTGGAGGAGCGTCTG
GCTCTGCATGTGCTTCAGCAGCAGGGCCTGGTCCCGGAGCACGTGGAGTCACGGCCCCTCTACAGCCCCC
TGCAGCCAGACATCGAGCAGGGGAAGCTGCAGATGTGGGTCGACCTATTTCCGAAGGCCCTGGGGCGGCC
TGGACCTCCCTTCAACATCACCCCACGGAGAGCCAGAAGGTTTTTCCTGCGTTGTATTATCTGGAATACC
AGAGATGTGATCCTGGATGACCTGAGCCTCACGGGGGAGAAGATGAGCGACATTTATGTGAAAGGTTGGA
TGATTGGCTTTGAAGAACACAAGCAAAAGACAGACGTGCATTATCGTTCCCTGGGAGGTGAAGGCAACTT
CAACTGGAGGTTCATTTTCCCCTTCGACTACCTGCCAGCTGAGCAAGTCTGTACCATTGCCAAGAAGGAT
GCCTTCTGGAGGCTGGACAAGACTGAGAGCAAAATCCCAGCACGAGTGGTGTTCCAGATCTGGGACAATG
ACAAGTTCTCCTTTGATGATTTTCTGGGCTCCCTGCAGCTCGATCTCAACCGCATGCCCAAGCCAGCCAA
GACAGCCAAGAAGTGCTCCTTGGACCAGCTGGATGATGCTTTCCACCCAGAATGGTTTGTGTCCCTTTTT
GAGCAGAAAACAGTGAAGGGCTGGTGGCCCTGTGTAGCAGAAGAGGGTGAGAAGAAAATACTGGCGGGCA
AGCTGGAAATGACCTTGGAGATTGTAGCAGAGAGTGAGCATGAGGAGCGGCCTGCTGGCCAGGGCCGGGA
TGAGCCCAACATGAACCCTAAGCTTGAGGACCCAAGGCGCCCCGACACCTCCTTCCTGTGGTTTACCTCC
CCATACAAGACCATGAAGTTCATCCTGTGGCGGCGTTTCCGGTGGGCCATCATCCTCTTCATCATCCTCT
TCATCCTGCTGCTGTTCCTGGCCATCTTCATCTACGCCTTCCCGAACTATGCTGCCATGAAGCTGGTGAA
GCCCTTCAGCTGATGATCACCATGGCATATGGCTAGCGCGGCCGCCATGGTCATAGCTGTTTCCTGTGTG
AAATTGTTATCCGCTCACAATTCCACACAACATACGAGCCGGAAGCATAAAGTGTAAAGCCTGGGGTGCC
TAATGAGTGAGCTAACTCACATTAATTGCGTTGCGCTCACTGCCCGCTTTCCAGTCGGGAAACCTGTCGT
GCCAGCTGCATTAATGAATCGGCCAACGCGCGGGGAGAGGCGGTTTGCGTATTGGGCGCTCTTCCGCTTC
CTCGCTCACTGACTCGCTGCGCTCGGTCGTTCGGCTGCGGCGAGCGGTATCAGCTCACTCAAAGGCGGTA
ATACGGTTATCCACAGAATCAGGGGATAACGCAGGAAAGAACATGTGAGCAAAAGGCCAGCAAAAGGCCA
GGAACCGTAAAAAGGCCGCGTTGCTGGCGTTTTTCCATAGGCTCCGCCCCCCTGACGAGCATCACAAAAA
TCGACGCTCAAGTCAGAGGTGGCGAAACCCGACAGGACTATAAAGATACCAGGCGTTTCCCCCTGGAAGC
TCCCTCGTGCGCTCTCCTGTTCCGACCCTGCCGCTTACCGGATACCTGTCCGCCTTTCTCCCTTCGGGAA
GCGTGGCGCTTTCTCATAGCTCACGCTGTAGGTATCTCAGTTCGGTGTAGGTCGTTCGCTCCAAGCTGGG
CTGTGTGCACGAACCCCCCGTTCAGCCCGACCGCTGCGCCTTATCCGGTAACTATCGTCTTGAGTCCAAC
CCGGTAAGACACGACTTATCGCCACTGGCAGCAGCCACTGGTAACAGGATTAGCAGAGCGAGGTATGTAG
GCGGTGCTACAGAGTTCTTGAAGTGGTGGCCTAACTACGGCTACACTAGAAGAACAGTATTTGGTATCTG
CGCTCTGCTGAAGCCAGTTACCTTCGGAAAAAGAGTTGGTAGCTCTTGATCCGGCAAACAAACCACCGCT
GGTAGCGGTGGTTTTTTTGTTTGCAAGCAGCAGATTACGCGCAGAAAAAAAGGATCTCAAGAAGATCCTT
TGATCTTTTCTACGGGGTCTGACGCTCAGTGGAACGAAAACTCACGTTAAGGGATTTTGGTCATGAGATT
ATCAAAAAGGATCTTCACCTAGATCCTTTTAAATTAAAAATGAAGTTTTAAATCAATCTAAAGTATATAT
GAGTAAACTTGGTCTGACAGTTAGAAAAACTCATCGAGCATCAAATGAAACTGCAATTTATTCATATCAG
GATTATCAATACCATATTTTTGAAAAAGCCGTTTCTGTAATGAAGGAGAAAACTCACCGAGGCAGTTCCA
TAGGATGGCAAGATCCTGGTATCGGTCTGCGATTCCGACTCGTCCAACATCAATACAACCTATTAATTTC
CCCTCGTCAAAAATAAGGTTATCAAGTGAGAAATCACCATGAGTGACGACTGAATCCGGTGAGAATGGCA
AAAGTTTATGCATTTCTTTCCAGACTTGTTCAACAGGCCAGCCATTACGCTCGTCATCAAAATCACTCGC
ATCAACCAAACCGTTATTCATTCGTGATTGCGCCTGAGCGAGACGAAATACGCGATCGCTGTTAAAAGGA
CAATTACAAACAGGAATCGAATGCAACCGGCGCAGGAACACTGCCAGCGCATCAACAATATTTTCACCTG
AATCAGGATATTCTTCTAATACCTGGAATGCTGTTTTCCCAGGGATCGCAGTGGTGAGTAACCATGCATC
ATCAGGAGTACGGATAAAATGCTTGATGGTCGGAAGAGGCATAAATTCCGTCAGCCAGTTTAGTCTGACC
ATCTCATCTGTAACATCATTGGCAACGCTACCTTTGCCATGTTTCAGAAACAACTCTGGCGCATCGGGCT
TCCCATACAATCGATAGATTGTCGCACCTGATTGCCCGACATTATCGCGAGCCCATTTATACCCATATAA
ATCAGCATCCATGTTGGAATTTAATCGCGGCCTAGAGCAAGACGTTTCCCGTTGAATATGGCTCATACTC
TTCCTTTTTCAATATTATTGAAGCATTTATCAGGGTTATTGTCTCATGAGCGGATACATATTTGAATGTA
TTTAGAAAAATAAACAAATAGGGGTTCCGCGCACATTTCCCCGAAAAGTGCCACCTGACGTCTAAGAAAC
CATTATTATCATGACATTAACCTATAAAAATAGGCGTATCACGAGGCCCTTTCGTC
Features (pLannotate 1.2.2; 10 found; start..end, strand, type, name):
    137..182     +  misc_feature   bom (fragment): basis of mobility region from pBR322
    219..6380    +  CDS            DYSF: DYSF_HUMAN - Also known as FER1L1. Experimental evidence at protein level: Swiss-Prot protein existence level 1. Key calcium ion sensor involved in the Ca(2+)-triggered synaptic vesicle-plasma membrane fusion. Plays a role in the sarcolemma repair mechanism of both skeletal muscle and cardiomyocytes that permits rapid resealing of membranes disrupted by mechanical stress (By similarity). From Homo sapiens (Human).
   6444..6460    -  protein_bind   lac operator: The lac repressor binds to the lac operator to inhibit transcription in E. coli. This inhibition can be relieved by adding lactose or isopropyl-β-D-thiogalactopyranoside (IPTG). lac repressor encoded by lacI
   6468..6498    -  promoter       lac promoter: promoter for the E. coli lac operon
   6513..6534    -  protein_bind   CAP binding site: CAP binding activates transcription in the presence of cAMP. E. coli catabolite activator protein
   6547..6639    -  CDS            lacI (fragment): lac repressor; lacI; The lac repressor binds to the lac operator to inhibit transcription in E. coli. This inhibition can be relieved by adding lactose or isopropyl-β-D-thiogalactopyranoside (IPTG).
   6822..7410    -  rep_origin     ori: high-copy-number ColE1/pMB1/pBR322/pUC origin of replication
   7581..8396    -  CDS            KanR: aminoglycoside phosphotransferase; aph(3')-Ia; confers resistance to kanamycin in bacteria or G418 (Geneticin®) in eukaryotes
   8397..8501    -  promoter       AmpR promoter: bla
   8596..35      +  CDS            rop (fragment) (across the origin): Rop protein, which maintains plasmids at low copy number; rop
