[The description below was written by a language model from this plasmid's Addgene catalogue record and pLannotate feature annotations shown in this document.]
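Description:
DYSF-Exon32-del is a bacterial cloning plasmid built on the pUC57-Kan backbone that carries a synthetic human dysferlin (DYSF, also known as FER1L1) coding sequence from which exon 32 has been removed. The deletion is designed to keep the open reading frame intact, so the insert encodes an internally shortened dysferlin rather than a truncated one. The whole construct is about 8.6 kb, of which roughly 6.2 kb is insert, and the feature table annotates the dysferlin CDS as a single continuous forward-strand feature occupying most of that span. Dysferlin is a calcium-sensing membrane protein involved in resealing the sarcolemma of skeletal and cardiac muscle after mechanical damage, and the gene's aliases reflect its link to limb-girdle muscular dystrophy 2B and Miyoshi myopathy.

The plasmid replicates in E. coli from a high-copy ColE1/pUC-type origin and is selected with kanamycin through an aminoglycoside phosphotransferase gene, annotated here as driven by the bla (AmpR) promoter. The remaining annotations are backbone remnants: a lac promoter, lac operator and CAP binding site lying downstream of the insert and on the opposite strand, plus short fragments of lacI, rop and the pBR322 bom region. No eukaryotic promoter, polyadenylation signal, epitope tag or reporter is annotated, consistent with its listing as a cloning vector rather than an expression construct. It therefore serves as a source template, from which the exon 32-deleted cDNA would need to be subcloned into a suitable vector for expression. The record does not state a specific application, though an in-frame single-exon deletion would suit tests of whether dysferlin lacking that exon retains function.
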