Addgene plasmid #60187: DYSF-Exon32-del
Purpose: Plasmid contains human dysferlin with exon 32 deleted. Deletion maintains the open reading frame.
Depositing lab: Jain Foundation.
Backbone
  Vector backbone: pUC57-Kan
  Backbone size w/o insert (bp): 2363
  Total vector size (bp): 8596
  Vector type: cloning vector
Growth in bacteria
  Bacterial resistance: Kanamycin, 50 μg/mL
  Growth temperature: 37°C
  Growth strain: Top10
  Copy number: Unknown
Gene/Insert
  Gene/Insert name: Dysferlin (alt name: DYSF)
  Species: H. sapiens (human)
  Insert size (bp): 6233
  Mutation: Exon 32 has been deleted
  Entrez Gene: DYSF (a.k.a. FER1L1, LGMD2B, LGMDR2, MMD1)
  Cloning method: Unknown
  Sequencing primers: 5′ gagcagattgtactgagagtgcacg; 3′ M13pUC-rev
Resource information
  A portion of this plasmid was derived from a plasmid made by: The human dysferlin insert was synthesized by Genewiz
Terms and licenses: Academic/Nonprofit Terms; Industry Terms: Not Available to Industry
How to cite: DYSF-Exon32-del was a gift from Jain Foundation (Addgene plasmid # 60187 ; http://n2t.net/addgene:60187 ; RRID:Addgene_60187)
