>Addgene plasmid #60187 | DYSF-Exon32-del | addgene partial sequence | sequence record 98263 | pRSII-F1 5'-CGGCATCAGAGCAGATTGTAC-3'
ACGGTACCACTAGTACGCGTATGCTGAGGGTCTTCATCCTCTATGCCGAGAACGTCCACACACCCGACAC
CGACATCAGCGATGCCTACTGCTCCGCGGTGTTTGCAGGGGTGAAGAAGAGAACCAAAGTCATCAAGAAC
AGCGTGAACCCTGTATGGAATGAGGGATTTGAATGGGACCTCAAGGGCATCCCCCTGGACCAGGGCTCTG
AGCTTCATGTGGTGGTCAAAGACCATGAGACGATGGGGAGGAACAGGTTCCTGGGGGAAGCCAAGGTCCC
ACTCCGAGAGGTCCTCGCCACCCCTAGTCTGTCCGCCAGCTTCAATGCCCCCCTGCTGGACACCAAGAAG
CAGCCCACAGGGGCCTCGCTGGTCCTGCAGGTGTCCTACACACCGCTGCCTGGAGCTGTGCCCCTGTTCC
CGCCCCCTACTCCTCTGGAGCCCTCCCCGACTCTGCCTGACCTGGATGTAGTGGCAGACACAGGAGGAGA
GGAAGACACAGAGGACCAGGGACTCACTGGAGATGAGGCGGAGCCATTCCTGGATCAAAGCGGAGGCCCG
GGGGCTCCCACCACCCCAAGGAAACTACCTTCACGTCCTCCGCCCCACTACCCCGGGATCAAAAGAAAGC
GAAGTGCGCCTACATCTAGAAAGCTGCTGTCAGACAAACCGCAGGATTTCCAGATCAGGGTCCAGGTGAT
CGAGGG
