>Addgene plasmid #60187 | DYSF-Exon32-del | addgene partial sequence | sequence record 98631 | M13pUC-Rev 5'-AGCGGATAACAATTTCACACAGG-3'
GCCATATGCCATGGTGATCATCAGCTGAAGGGCTTCACCAGCTTCATGGCAGCATAGTTCGGGAAGGCGT
AGATGAAGATGGCCAGGAACAGCAGCAGGATGAAGAGGATGATGAAGAGGATGATGGCCCACCGGAAACG
CCGCCACAGGATGAACTTCATGGTCTTGTATGGGGAGGTAAACCACAGGAAGGAGGTGTCGGGGCGCCTT
GGGTCCTCAAGCTTAGGGTTCATGTTGGGCTCATCCCGGCCCTGGCCAGCAGGCCGCTCCTCATGCTCAC
TCTCTGCTACAATCTCCAAGGTCATTTCCAGCTTGCCCGCCAGTATTTTCTTCTCACCCTCTTCTGCTAC
ACAGGGCCACCAGCCCTTCACTGTTTTCTGCTCAAAAAGGGACACAAACCATTCTGGGTGGAAAGCATCA
TCCAGCTGGTCCAAGGAGCACTTCTTGGCTGTCTTGGCTGGCTTGGGCATGCGGTTGAGATCGAGCTGCA
GGGAGCCCAGAAAATCATCAAAGGAGAACTTGTCATTGTCCCAGATCTGGAACACCACTCGTGCTGGGAT
TTTGCTCTCAGTCTTGTCCAGCCTCCAGAAGGCATCCTTCTTGGCAATGGTACAGACTTGCTCAGCTGGC
AGGTAGTCGAAGGGGAAAATGAACCTCCAGTTGAAGTTGCCTTCACCTCCCAGGGAACGATAATGCACGT
CTGTCTTTTGCTTGTGTTCTTCAAAGCCAATCATCCAACCTTTCACATAAATGTCGCTCATCTTCTCC
